>Addgene plasmid #49216 | pNIC28-hKdm2b-CxxC-PHD | depositor full sequence | sequence record 72771 | pNIC28-hKdm2b-CxxC-PHD sequence 5866 bps
CTAGAAATAATTTTGTTTAACTTTAAGAAGGAGATATACATATGCACCATCATCATCATCATTCTTCTGG
TGTAGATCTGGGTACCGAGAACCTGTACTTCCAATCCATGAACCGGACAACGGCAGGAGCTCGGCGGCGC
CGGACGCGATGCCGCAAGTGCGAGGCCTGCCTGCGGACCGAGTGCGGAGAGTGCCACTTCTGCAAGGACA
TGAAGAAGTTCGGGGGCCCCGGGCGCATGAAGCAGAGCTGCATCATGCGGCAGTGCATCGCGCCAGTGCT
GCCCCACACCGCCGTGTGCCTTGTGTGTGGCGAGGCGGGGAAGGAAGACACGGTGGAAGAGGAGGAAGGC
AAGTTTAACCTCATGCTCATGGAGTGCTCCATCTGCAATGAAATCATCCACCCTGGATGCCTTAAGATTA
AGGAGTCAGAGGGTGTGGTCAACGACGAGCTTCCAAACTGCTGGGAGTGTCCGAAGTGTAACCACGCCGG
CAAGACCGGGAAACAAAAGCGTGGCCCTGGCTTTAAGTACGCCTCCAACCTGCCCGGCTCCCTGCTCAAG
GAGGGTGGCGGTCTGAACGACATCTTCGAGGCTCAGAAAATCGAATGGCACGAATAACAGTAAAGGTGGA
TACGGATCCGAATTCGAGCTCCGTCGACAAGCTTGCGGCCGCACTCGAGCACCACCACCACCACCACTGA
GATCCGGCTGCTAACAAAGCCCGAAAGGAAGCTGAGTTGGCTGCTGCCACCGCTGAGCAATAACTAGCAT
AACCCCTTGGGGCCTCTAAACGGGTCTTGAGGGGTTTTTTGCTGAAAGGAGGAACTATATCCGGATTGGC
GAATGGG
[124 nt withheld, positions 848-971]
C
[91 nt withheld, positions 973-1063]
A
[49 nt withheld, positions 1065-1113]
CCTTTGACGTTGGAGTCCACGTTCTTT
[37 nt withheld, positions 1141-1177]
ACCCTATCTCGGTCTATTCTTTTGATTTATAAGGGATTTTGCCGATTTCGGCCTATTGGTTAAAAAATGA
GCTGATTTAACAAAAATTTAACGCGAATTTTAACAAAATATTAACGTTTACAATTTCAGGTGGCACTTTT
CGGGGAAATGTGCGCGGAACCCCTATTTGTTTATTTTTCTAAATACATTCAAATATGTATCCGCTCATGA
ATTAATTCTTAGAAAAACTCATCGAGCATCAAATGAAACTGCAATTTATTCATATCAGGATTATCAATAC
CATATTTTTGAAAAAGCCGTTTCTGTAATGAAGGAGAAAACTCACCGAGGCAGTTCCATAGGATGGCAAG
ATCCTGGTATCGGTCTGCGATTCCGACTCGTCCAACATCAATACAACCTATTAATTTCCCCTCGTCAAAA
ATAAGGTTATCAAGTGAGAAATCACCATGAGTGACGACTGAATCCGGTGAGAATGGCAAAAGTTTATGCA
TTTCTTTCCAGACTTGTTCAACAGGCCAGCCATTACGCTCGTCATCAAAATCACTCGCATCAACCAAACC
GTTATTCATTCGTGATTGCGCCTGAGCGAGACGAAATACGCGATCGCTGTTAAAAGGACAATTACAAACA
GGAATCGAATGCAACCGGCGCAGGAACACTGCCAGCGCATCAACAATATTTTCACCTGAATCAGGATATT
CTTCTAATACCTGGAATGCTGTTTTCCCGGGGATCGCAGTGGTGAGTAACCATGCATCATCAGGAGTACG
GATAAAATGCTTGATGGTCGGAAGAGGCATAAATTCCGTCAGCCAGTTTAGTCTGACCATCTCATCTGTA
ACATCATTGGCAACGCTACCTTTGCCATGTTTCAGAAACAACTCTGGCGCATCGGGCTTCCCATACAATC
GATAGATTGTCGCACCTGATTGCCCGACATTATCGCGAGCCCATTTATACCCATATAAATCAGCATCCAT
GTTGGAATTTAATCGCGGCCTAGAGCAAGACGTTTCCCGTTGAATATGGCTCATAACACCCCTTGTATTA
CTGTTTATGTAAGCAGACAGTTTTATTGTTCATGACCAAAATCCCTTAACGTGAGTTTTCGTTCCACTGA
GCGTCAGACCCCGTAGAAAAGATCAAAGGATCTTCTTGAGATCCTTTTTTTCTGCGCGTAATCTGCTGCT
TGCAAACAAAAAAACCACCGCTACCAGCGGTGGTTTGTTTGCCGGATCAAGAGCTACCAACTCTTTTTCC
GAAGGTAACTGGCTTCAGCAGAGCGCAGATACCAAATACTGTCCTTCTAGTGTAGCCGTAGTTAGGCCAC
CACTTCAAGAACTCTGTAGCACCGCCTACATACCTCGCTCTGCTAATCCTGTTACCAGTGGCTGCTGCCA
GTGGCGATAAGTCGTGTCTTACCGGGTTGGACTCAAGACGATAGTTACCGGATAAGGCGCAGCGGTCGGG
CTGAACGGGGGGTTCGTGCACACAGCCCAGCTTGGAGCGAACGACCTACACCGAACTGAGATACCTACAG
CGTGAGCTATGAGAAAGCGCCACGCTTCCCGAAGGGAGAAAGGCGGACAGGTATCCGGTAAGCGGCAGGG
TCGGAACAGGAGAGCGCACGAGGGAGCTTCCAGGGGGAAACGCCTGGTATCTTTATAGTCCTGTCGGGTT
TCGCCACCTCTGACTTGAGCGTCGATTTTTGTGATGCTCGTCAGGGGGGCGGAGCCTATGGAAAAACGCC
AGCAACGCGGCCTTTTTACGGTTCCTGGCCTTTTGCTGGCCTTTTGCTCACATGTTCTTTCCTGCGTTAT
CCCCTGATTCTGTGGATAACCGTATTACCGCCTTTGAGTGAGCTGATACCGCTCGCCGCAGCCGAACGAC
CGAGCGCAGCGAGTCAGTGAGCGAGGAAGCGGAAGAGCGCCTGATGCGGTATTTTCTCCTTACGCATCTG
TGCGGTATTTCACACCGCATATATGGTGCACTCTCAGTACAATCTGCTCTGATGCCGCATAGTTAAGCCA
GTATACACTCCGCTATCGCTACGTGACTGGGTCATGGCTGCGCCCCGACACCCGCCAACACCCGCTGACG
CGCCCTGACGGGCTTGTCTGCTCCCGGCATCCGCTTACAGACAAGCTGTGACCGTCTCCGGGAGCTGCAT
GTGTCAGAGGTTTTCACCGTCATCACCGAAACGCGCGAGGCAGCTGCGGTAAAGCTCATCAGCGTGGTCG
TGAAGCGATTCACAGATGTCTGCCTGTTCATCCGCGTCCAGCTCGTTGAGTTTCTCCAGAAGCGTTAATG
TCTGGCTTCTGATAAAGCGGGCCATGTTAAGGGCGGTTTTTTCCTGTTTGGTCACTGATGCCTCCGTGTA
AGGGGGATTTCTGTTCATGGGGGTAATGATACCGATGAAACGAGAGAGGATGCTCACGATACGGGTTACT
GATGATGAACATGCCCGGTTACTGGAACGTTGTGAGGGTAAACAACTGGCGGTATGGATGCGGCGGGACC
AGAGAAAAATCACTCAGGGTCAATGCCAGCGCTTCGTTAATACAGATGTAGGTGTTCCACAGGGTAGCCA
GCAGCATCCTGCGATGCAGATCCGGAACATAATGGTGCAGGGCGCTGACTTCCGCGTTTCCAGACTTTAC
GAAACACGGAAACCGAAGACCATTCATGTTGTTGCTCAGGTCGCAGACGTTTTGCAGCAGCAGTCGCTTC
ACGTTCGCTCGCGTATCGGTGATTCATTCTGCTAACCAGTAAGGCAACCCCGCCAGCCTAGCCGGGTCCT
CAACGACAGGAGCACGATCATGCGCACCCGTGGGGCCGCCATGCCGGCGATAATGGCCTGCTTCTCGCCG
AAACGTTTGGTGGCGGGACCAGTGACGAAGGCTTGAGCGAGGGCGTGCAAGATTCCGAATACCGCAAGCG
ACAGGCCGATCATCGTCGCGCTCCAGCGAAAGCGGTCCTCGCCGAAAATGACCCAGAGCGCTGCCGGCAC
CTGTCCTACGAGTTGCATGATAAAGAAGACAGTCATAAGTGCGGCGACGATAGTCATGCCCCGCGCCCAC
CGGAAGGAGCTGACTGGGTTGAAGGCTCTCAAGGGCATCGGTCGAGATCCCGGTGCCTAATGAGTGAGCT
AACTTACATTAATTGCGTTGCGCTCACTGCCCGCTTTCCAGTCGGGAAACCTGTCGTGCCAGCTGCATTA
ATGAATCGGCCAACGCGCGGGGAGAGGCGGTTTGCGTATTGGGCGCCAGGGTGGTTTTTCTTTTCACCAG
TGAGACGGGCAACAGCTGATTGCCCTTCACCGCCTGGCCCTGAGAGAGTTGCAGCAAGCGGTCCACGCTG
GTTTGCCCCAGCAGGCGAAAATCCTGTTTGATGGTGGTTAACGGCGGGATATAACATGAGCTGTCTTCGG
TATCGTCGTATCCCACTACCGAGATATCCGCACCAACGCGCAGCCCGGACTCGGTAATGGCGCGCATTGC
GCCCAGCGCCATCTGATCGTTGGCAACCAGCATCGCAGTGGGAACGATGCCCTCATTCAGCATTTGCATG
GTTTGTTGAAAACCGGACATGGCACTCCAGTCGCCTTCCCGTTCCGCTATCGGCTGAATTTGATTGCGAG
TGAGATATTTATGCCAGCCAGCCAGACGCAGACGCGCCGAGACAGAACTTAATGGGCCCGCTAACAGCGC
GATTTGCTGGTGACCCAATGCGACCAGATGCTCCACGCCCAGTCGCGTACCGTCTTCATGGGAGAAAATA
ATACTGTTGATGGGTGTCTGGTCAGAGACATCAAGAAATAACGCCGGAACATTAGTGCAGGCAGCTTCCA
CAGCAATGGCATCCTGGTCATCCAGCGGATAGTTAATGATCAGCCCACTGACGCGTTGCGCGAGAAGATT
GTGCACCGCCGCTTTACAGGCTTCGACGCCGCTTCGTTCTACCATCGACACCACCACGCTGGCACCCAGT
TGATCGGCGCGAGATTTAATCGCCGCGACAATTTGCGACGGCGCGTGCAGGGCCAGACTGGAGGTGGCAA
CGCCAATCAGCAACGACTGTTTGCCCGCCAGTTGTTGTGCCACGCGGTTGGGAATGTAATTCAGCTCCGC
CATCGCCGCTTCCACTTTTTCCCGCGTTTTCGCAGAAACGTGGCTGGCCTGGTTCACCACGCGGGAAACG
GTCTGATAAGAGACACCGGCATACTCTGCGACATCGTATAACGTTACTGGTTTCACATTCACCACCCTGA
ATTGACTCTCTTCCGGGCGCTATCATGCCATACCGCGAAAGGTTTTGCGCCATTCGATGGTGTCCGGGAT
CTCGACGCTCTCCCTTATGCGACTCCTGCATTAGGAAGCAGCCCAGTAGTAGGTTGAGGCCGTTGAGCAC
CGCCGCCGCAAGGAATGGTGCATGCAAGGAGATGGCGCCCAACAGTCCCCCGGCCACGGGGCCTGCCACC
ATACCCACGCCGAAACAAGCGCTCATGAGCCCGAAGTGGCGAGCCCGATCTTCCCCATCGGTGATGTCGG
CGATATAGGCGCCAGCAACCGCACCTGTGGCGCCGGTGATGCCGGCCACGATGCGTCCGGCGTAGAGGAT
CGAGATCTCGATCCCGCGAAATTAATACGACTCACTATAGGGGAATTGTGAGCGGATAACAATTCCCCT
Features (pLannotate 1.2.2; 20 found; start..end, strand, type, name):
     12..34      +  RBS            RBS: efficient ribosome binding site from bacteriophage T7 gene 10 (Olins and Rangwala, 1989)
    123..539     +  CDS            FBXL19 (fragment): FXL19_HUMAN - Also known as FBL19. Experimental evidence at protein level: Swiss-Prot protein existence level 1. Substrate-recognition component of the SCF (SKP1-CUL1-F-box protein)-type E3 ubiquitin ligase complex (By similarity). Binds to DNA containing unmethylated cytidine-phosphate-guanosine (CpG) dinucleotides (PubMed:29276034). From Homo sapiens (Human).
    573..614     +  CDS            AviTag™ (fragment): peptide tag that allows for enzymatic biotinylation
    680..697     +  CDS            9xHis (fragment): 9xHis affinity tag
    707..756     +  CDS            SET1 (fragment): solubility-enhancement tag derived from T7 phage gene 10B
    764..811     +  terminator     T7 terminator: transcription terminator for bacteriophage T7 RNA polymerase
    848..1303    +  rep_origin     f1 ori (sequence partly withheld): f1 bacteriophage origin of replication; arrow indicates direction of (+) strand synthesis
   1330..1387    +  promoter       AmpR promoter (fragment): bla
   1396..2211    -  CDS            KanR: aminoglycoside phosphotransferase; aph(3')-Ia; confers resistance to kanamycin in bacteria or G418 (Geneticin®) in eukaryotes
   2333..2921    +  rep_origin     ori: high-copy-number ColE1/pMB1/pBR322/pUC origin of replication
   3107..3249    -  misc_feature   bom: basis of mobility region from pBR322
   3351..3542    -  CDS            rop: Rop protein, which maintains plasmids at low copy number; rop
   3559..3939    +  CDS            YPB1_ECOLX: Protein predicted: Swiss-Prot protein existence level 4. From Escherichia coli.
   4011..4302    -  CDS            TcR (fragment): tetracycline efflux protein; tet; confers resistance to tetracycline
   4317..4338    -  protein_bind   CAP binding site: CAP binding activates transcription in the presence of cAMP. E. coli catabolite activator protein
   4351..5433    -  CDS            lacI: lac repressor; lacI; The lac repressor binds to the lac operator to inhibit transcription in E. coli. This inhibition can be relieved by adding lactose or isopropyl-β-D-thiogalactopyranoside (IPTG).
   5434..5511    -  promoter       lacI promoter: lacI
   5519..5798    -  CDS            TcR (fragment): tetracycline efflux protein; tet; confers resistance to tetracycline
   5820..5838    +  promoter       T7 promoter: promoter for bacteriophage T7 RNA polymerase
   5839..5863    +  protein_bind   lac operator: The lac repressor binds to the lac operator to inhibit transcription in E. coli. This inhibition can be relieved by adding lactose or isopropyl-β-D-thiogalactopyranoside (IPTG). lac repressor encoded by lacI
