[The description below was written by a language model from this plasmid's Addgene catalogue record and pLannotate feature annotations shown in this document.]
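Description:
pNIC28-hKdm2b-CxxC-PHD is a 5,866 bp bacterial expression plasmid built on the pNIC28 backbone, a pET-style vector designed for ligation-independent cloning. It is maintained in E. coli under kanamycin selection (aminoglycoside phosphotransferase, KanR) and replicates from a ColE1/pMB1-type origin accompanied by the pBR322-derived bom region and rop gene. The catalogue lists copy number as unknown. An f1 phage origin and remnant tetracycline-resistance fragments are also annotated as backbone carry-over.

The payload is a 576 bp fragment of human KDM2B (also called FBXL10/JHDM1B) encoding its CxxC zinc-finger and PHD domains. Expression is driven by a T7 promoter with an adjacent lac operator, followed by the T7 gene 10 ribosome binding site and closed by a T7 terminator. The plasmid-borne lacI gene keeps the cassette repressed until IPTG is added, in a host that supplies T7 RNA polymerase. According to the record, the protein carries an N-terminal His6 tag with a TEV protease cleavage site for affinity purification and tag removal, and a C-terminal AviTag that permits site-specific enzymatic biotinylation. The automated annotation labels the insert as a fragment of FBXL19, which probably reflects homology with that related CpG-binding CxxC protein rather than a different insert. It does not call the N-terminal His-TEV segment, and it marks short His-tag and T7 gene 10-derived fragments downstream of the AviTag, which look like vector remnants, though the record does not show whether they are translated.

The stated use is production of the biotinylatable CxxC-PHD protein for BioCAP, in which the affinity of the CxxC domain for unmethylated CpG dinucleotides is exploited to capture and purify non-methylated DNA.
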