Addgene plasmid #49216: pNIC28-hKdm2b-CxxC-PHD
Purpose: Bacterial expression of human Kdm2b CxxC-PHD domain with N-His6-TEV and C-Avi tags. For use in BioCAP non-methylated DNA purification.
Depositing lab: Rob Klose. Depositing organization: University of Oxford.
Backbone
  Vector backbone: pNIC28
  Backbone manufacturer: SGC
  Backbone size w/o insert (bp): 5290
  Total vector size (bp): 5866
  Vector type: Bacterial Expression
Growth in bacteria
  Bacterial resistance: Kanamycin, 50 μg/mL
  Growth temperature: 37°C
  Growth strain: XL10 Gold
  Copy number: Unknown
Gene/Insert
  Gene/Insert name: Kdm2b
  Species: H. sapiens (human)
  Insert size (bp): 576
  Entrez Gene: KDM2B (a.k.a. CXXC2, FBXL10, Fbl10, JHDM1B, PCCX2)
  Promoter: T7
  Tag / fusion protein: His6-TEV (N terminal on insert); Avi (C terminal on insert)
  Cloning method: Ligation Independent Cloning
  Sequencing primers: 5′ T7F; 3′ T7R
Resource information
  A portion of this plasmid was derived from a plasmid made by: SGC
Terms and licenses: Academic/Nonprofit Terms; Industry Terms: Not Available to Industry
How to cite: pNIC28-hKdm2b-CxxC-PHD was a gift from Rob Klose (Addgene plasmid # 49216 ; http://n2t.net/addgene:49216 ; RRID:Addgene_49216)
