>Addgene plasmid #49216 | pNIC28-hKdm2b-CxxC-PHD | addgene partial sequence | sequence record 74599 | T7 5'-TAATACGACTCACTATAGGG-3'
AATTTTGTTTAACTTTAAGAAGGAGATATACATATGCACCATCATCATCATCATTCTTCTGGTGTAGATC
TGGGTACCGAGAACCTGTACTTCCAATCCATGAACCGGACAACGGCAGGAGCTCGGCGGCGCCGGACGCG
ATGCCGCAAGTGCGAGGCCTGCCTGCGGACCGAGTGCGGAGAGTGCCACTTCTGCAAGGACATGAAGAAG
TTCGGGGGCCCCGGGCGCATGAAGCAGAGCTGCATCATGCGGCAGTGCATCGCGCCAGTGCTGCCCCACA
CCGCCGTGTGCCTTGTGTGTGGCGAGGCGGGGAAGGAAGACACGGTGGAAGAGGAGGAAGGCAAGTTTAA
CCTCATGCTCATGGAGTGCTCCATCTGCAATGAAATCATCCACCCTGGATGCCTTAAGATTAAGGAGTCA
GAGGGTGTGGTCAACGACGAGCTTCCAAACTGCTGGGAGTGTCCGAAGTGTAACCACGCCGGCAAGACCG
GGAAACAAAAGCGTGGCCCTGGCTTTAAGTACGCCTCCAACCTGCCCGGCTCCCTGCTCAAGGAGGGTGG
CGGTCTGAACGACATCTTCGAGGCTCAGAAAATCGAATGGCACGAATAACAGTAAAGGTGGATACGGATC
CGAATTCGAGCTCCGTCGACAAGCTTGCGGCCGCACTCGAGCACCACCACCACCACCACTGAGATCCGGC
TGCTAACAAAGCCCGAAAGGAAGCTGAGTTGGCTGCTGCCACCGCTGAGCAATAACTAGCATAACCCCTT
GGGGCCTCTAAACGGGTCTTGAGGGGTTTTTTGCTGAAAGGAGGAACTATATCCGGATTGGCGAATGGGA
CGCGCCCTGTAGCGGCGCATTAAGCGCGGCGG
